>Addgene plasmid #193416 | pNC-Amp-GFP-N | addgene full sequence | sequence record 378341 | Addgene NGS Result
GCAGGCATGCGACGTCGGGCCCAATTCGCCCTATAGTGAGTCGTATTACAATTCACTGGCCGTCGTTTTA
CAACGTCGTGACTGGGAAAACCCTGGCGTTACCCAACTTAATCGCCTTGCAGCACATCCCCCTTTCGCCA
GCTGGCGTAATAGCGAAGAGGCCCGCACCGATCGCCCTTCCCAACAGTTGCGCAGCCTGAATGGCGAATG
G
[124 nt withheld, positions 212-335]
C
[91 nt withheld, positions 337-427]
A
[49 nt withheld, positions 429-477]
CCTTTGACGTTGGAGTCCACGTTCTTT
[37 nt withheld, positions 505-541]
ACCCTATCTCGGTCTATTCTTTTGATTTATAAGGGATTTTGCCGATTTCGGCCTATTGGTTAAAAAATGA
GCTGATTTAACAAAAATTTAACGCGAATTTTAACAAAATATTAACGCTTACAATTTCCTGATGCGGTATT
TTCTCCTTACGCATCTGTGCGGTATTTCACACCGCATCAGGTGGCACTTTTCGGGGAAATGTGCGCGGAA
CCCCTATTTGTTTATTTTTCTAAATACATTCAAATATGTATCCGCTCATGAGACAATAACCCTGATAAAT
GCTTCAATAATATTGAAAAAGGAAGAGTATGAGTATTCAACATTTCCGTGTCGCCCTTATTCCCTTTTTT
GCGGCATTTTGCCTTCCTGTTTTTGCTCACCCAGAAACGCTGGTGAAAGTAAAAGATGCTGAAGATCAGT
TGGGTGCACGAGTGGGTTACATCGAACTGGATCTCAACAGCGGTAAGATCCTTGAGAGTTTTCGCCCCGA
AGAACGTTTTCCAATGATGAGCACTTTTAAAGTTCTGCTATGTGGCGCGGTATTATCCCGTATTGACGCC
GGGCAAGAGCAACTCGGTCGCCGCATACACTATTCTCAGAATGACTTGGTTGAGTACTCACCAGTCACAG
AAAAGCATCTTACGGATGGCATGACAGTAAGAGAATTATGCAGTGCTGCCATAACCATGAGTGATAACAC
TGCGGCCAACTTACTTCTGACAACGATCGGAGGACCGAAGGAGCTAACCGCTTTTTTGCACAACATGGGG
GATCATGTAACTCGCCTTGATCGTTGGGAACCGGAGCTGAATGAAGCCATACCAAACGACGAGCGTGACA
CCACGATGCCTGTAGCAATGGCAACAACGTTGCGCAAACTATTAACTGGCGAACTACTTACTCTAGCTTC
CCGGCAACAATTAATAGACTGGATGGAGGCGGATAAAGTTGCAGGACCACTTCTGCGCTCGGCCCTTCCG
GCTGGCTGGTTTATTGCTGATAAATCTGGAGCCGGTGAGCGTGGGTCTCGCGGTATCATTGCAGCACTGG
GGCCAGATGGTAAGCCCTCCCGTATCGTAGTTATCTACACGACGGGGAGTCAGGCAACTATGGATGAACG
AAATAGACAGATCGCTGAGATAGGTGCCTCACTGATTAAGCATTGGTAACTGTCAGACCAAGTTTACTCA
TATATACTTTAGATTGATTTAAAACTTCATTTTTAATTTAAAAGGATCTAGGTGAAGATCCTTTTTGATA
ATCTCATGACCAAAATCCCTTAACGTGAGTTTTCGTTCCACTGAGCGTCAGACCCCGTAGAAAAGATCAA
AGGATCTTCTTGAGATCCTTTTTTTCTGCGCGTAATCTGCTGCTTGCAAACAAAAAAACCACCGCTACCA
GCGGTGGTTTGTTTGCCGGATCAAGAGCTACCAACTCTTTTTCCGAAGGTAACTGGCTTCAGCAGAGCGC
AGATACCAAATACTGTTCTTCTAGTGTAGCCGTAGTTAGGCCACCACTTCAAGAACTCTGTAGCACCGCC
TACATACCTCGCTCTGCTAATCCTGTTACCAGTGGCTGCTGCCAGTGGCGATAAGTCGTGTCTTACCGGG
TTGGACTCAAGACGATAGTTACCGGATAAGGCGCAGCGGTCGGGCTGAACGGGGGGTTCGTGCACACAGC
CCAGCTTGGAGCGAACGACCTACACCGAACTGAGATACCTACAGCGTGAGCTATGAGAAAGCGCCACGCT
TCCCGAAGGGAGAAAGGCGGACAGGTATCCGGTAAGCGGCAGGGTCGGAACAGGAGAGCGCACGAGGGAG
CTTCCAGGGGGAAACGCCTGGTATCTTTATAGTCCTGTCGGGTTTCGCCACCTCTGACTTGAGCGTCGAT
TTTTGTGATGCTCGTCAGGGGGGCGGAGCCTATGGAAAAACGCCAGCAACGCGGCCTTTTTACGGTTCCT
GGCCTTTTGCTGGCCTTTTGCTCACATGTTCTTTCCTGCGTTATCCCCTGATTCTGTGGATAACCGTATT
ACCGCCTTTGAGTGAGCTGATACCGCTCGCCGCAGCCGAACGACCGAGCGCAGCGAGTCAGTGAGCGAGG
AAGCGGAAGAGCGCCCAATACGCAAACCGCCTCTCCCCGCGCGTTGGCCGATTCATTAATGCAGCTGGCA
CGACAGGTTTCCCGACTGGAAAGCGGGCAGTGAGCGCAACGCAATTAATGTGAGTTAGCTCACTCATTAG
GCACCCCAGGCTTTACACTTTATGCTTCCGGCTCGTATGTTGTGTGGAATTGTGAGCGGATAACAATTTC
ACACAGGAAACAGCTATGACCATGATTACGCCAAGCTATTTAGGTGACACTATAGAATACTCAAGCTATG
CATCCAACGCGTTGGGAGCTCTCCCATATGGTCGACTAGAGCCAAGCTGATCTCCTTTGCCCCGGAGATC
ACCATGGACGACTTTCTCTATCTCTACGATCTAGGAAGAAAGTTCGACGGAGAAGGTGACGATACCATGT
TCACCACCGATAATGAGAAGATTAGCCTCTTCAATTTCAGAAAGAATGCTGACCCACAGATGGTTAGAGA
GGCCTACGCGGCAGGTCTCATCAAGACGATCTACCCGAGTAATAATCTCCAGGAGATCAAATACCTTCCC
AAGAAGGTTAAAGATGCAGTCAAAAGATTCAGGACTAACTGCATCAAGAACACAGAGAAAGATATATTTC
TCAAGATCAGAAGTACTATTCCAGTATGGACGATTCAAGGCTTGCTTCATAAACCAAGGCAAGTAATAGA
GATTGGAGTCTCTAAGAAAGTAGTTCCTACTGAATCAAAGGCCATGGAGTCAAAAATTCAGATCGAGGAT
CTAACAGAACTCGCCGTGAAGACTGGCGAACAGTTCATACAGAGTCTTTTACGACTCAATGACAAGAAGA
AAATCTTCGTCAACATGGTGGAGCACGACACTCTCGTCTACTCCAAGAATATCAAAGATACAGTCTCAGA
AGACCAAAGGGCTATTGAGACTTTTCAACAAAGGGTAATATCGGGAAACCTCCTCGGATTCCATTGCCCA
GCTATCTGTCACTTCATCAAAAGGACAGTAGAAAAGGAAGGTGGCACCTACAAATGCCATCATTGCGATA
AAGGAAAGGCTATCGTTCAAGATGCCCCTGCCGACAGTGGTCCCAAAGATGGACCCCCACCCACGAGGAG
CATCGTGGAAAAAGAAGACGTTCCAACCACGTCTTCAAAGCAAGTGGATTGATGTGATATCTCCACTGAC
GTAAGGGATGACGCACAATCCCACTATCCTTCGCAAGACCCTTCCTCTATATAAGGAAGTTCATTTCATT
TGGAGAGGACTCCGGTATTTTTACAACAATTACCACAACAAAACAAACAACAAACAACATTACAATTTAC
TATTCTAGTCGACCTGCAGGCGGCCGCAATGGTGAGCAAGGGCGAGGAGCTGTTCACCGGGGTGGTGCCC
ATCCTGGTCGAGCTGGACGGCGACGTAAACGGCCACAAGTTCAGCGTGTCCGGCGAGGGCGAGGGCGATG
CCACCTACGGCAAGCTGACCCTGAAGTTCATCTGCACCACCGGCAAGCTGCCCGTGCCCTGGCCCACCCT
CGTGACCACCCTGACCTACGGCGTGCAGTGCTTCAGCCGCTACCCCGACCACATGAAGCAGCACGACTTC
TTCAAGTCCGCCATGCCCGAAGGCTACGTCCAGGAGCGCACCATCTTCTTCAAGGACGACGGCAACTACA
AGACCCGCGCCGAGGTGAAGTTCGAGGGCGACACCCTGGTGAACCGCATCGAGCTGAAGGGCATCGACTT
CAAGGAGGACGGCAACATCCTGGGGCACAAGCTGGAGTACAACTACAACAGCCACAACGTCTATATCATG
GCCGACAAGCAGAAGAACGGCATCAAGGTGAACTTCAAGATCCGCCACAACATCGAGGACGGCAGCGTGC
AGCTCGCCGACCACTACCAGCAGAACACCCCCATCGGCGACGGCCCCGTGCTGCTGCCCGACAACCACTA
CCTGAGCACCCAGTCCGCCCTGAGCAAAGACCCCAACGAGAAGCGCGATCACATGGTCCTGCTGGAGTTC
GTGACCGCCGCCGGGATCACTCTCGGCATGGACGAGCTGTACAAGCAGTGGTCTCTGTCCAGTCCTGGCC
TCGTCGGCCATTCTCGACTAAGTTGGCAGCATCACCCGACGCACTTTGCGCCGAATAAATACCTGTGACG
GAAGATCACTTCGCAGAATAAATAAATCCTGGTGTCCCTGTTGATACCGGGAAGCCCTGGGCCAACTTTT
GGCGAAAATGAGACGTTGATCGGCACGTAAGAGGTTCCAACTTTCACCATAATGAAATAAGATCACTACC
GGGCGTATTTTTTGAGTTATCGAGATTTTCAGGAGCTAAGGAAGCTAAACTTTTGCTGACGAGAACAGGG
ACTGGTGAAATGCAGTTTAAGGTTTACACCTATAAAAGAGAGAGCCGTTATCGTCTGTTTGTGGATGTAC
AGAGTGATATTATTGACACGCCTGGGCGACGGATGGTGATCCCCCTGGCCAGTGCACGTCTGCTGTCAGA
TAAAGTCTCCCGTGAACTTTACCCGGTGGTGCATATCGGGGATGAAAGCTGGCGCATGATGACCACCGAT
ATGGCCAGTGTGCCGGTATCCGTTATCGGGGAAGAAGTGGCTGATCTCAGCCACCGCGAAAATGACATCA
AAAACGCCATTAACCTGATGTTCTGGGGAATATAAATGTCAGGCTCCCTTATACACAGGGCCAGTCTGGC
CACTTGTGGTCTGCTGAGACCGTGACGGCCATGCTAGAGTCCGCAAAAATCACCAGTCTCTCTCTACAAA
TCTATCTCTCTCTATTTTTCTCCAGAATAATGTGTGAGTAGTTCCCAGATAAGGGAATTAGGGTTCTTAT
AGGGTTTCGCTCATGTGTTGAGCATATAAGAAACCCTTAGTATGTATTTGTATTTGTAAAATACTTCTAT
CAATAAAATTTCTAATTCCTAAAACCAAAATCCAGTGACCT
Features (pLannotate 1.2.2; 19 found; start..end, strand, type, name):
     30..48      -  promoter       T7 promoter: promoter for bacteriophage T7 RNA polymerase
     51..208     +  CDS            lacZα (fragment): LacZα fragment of β-galactosidase; lacZ fragment
    212..640     +  rep_origin     f1 ori (sequence partly withheld): f1 bacteriophage origin of replication; arrow indicates direction of (+) strand synthesis
    668..718     -  misc_feature   bom (fragment): basis of mobility region from pBR322
    745..849     +  promoter       AmpR promoter: bla
    850..1710    +  CDS            AmpR: β-lactamase; bla; confers resistance to ampicillin, carbenicillin, and related antibiotics
   1881..2469    +  rep_origin     ori: high-copy-number ColE1/pMB1/pBR322/pUC origin of replication
   2652..2744    +  CDS            lacI (fragment): lac repressor; lacI; The lac repressor binds to the lac operator to inhibit transcription in E. coli. This inhibition can be relieved by adding lactose or isopropyl-β-D-thiogalactopyranoside (IPTG).
   2757..2778    +  protein_bind   CAP binding site: CAP binding activates transcription in the presence of cAMP. E. coli catabolite activator protein
   2793..2823    +  promoter       lac promoter: promoter for the E. coli lac operon
   2831..2847    +  protein_bind   lac operator: The lac repressor binds to the lac operator to inhibit transcription in E. coli. This inhibition can be relieved by adding lactose or isopropyl-β-D-thiogalactopyranoside (IPTG). lac repressor encoded by lacI
   2889..2907    +  promoter       SP6 promoter: promoter for bacteriophage SP6 RNA polymerase
   3567..3911    +  promoter       CaMV 35S promoter: strong constitutive promoter from cauliflower mosaic virus
   3864..3910    +  promoter       minimal CaMV 35S promoter: minimal 35S promoter from cauliflower mosaic virus
   3943..3968    +  misc_feature   TMV Ω (fragment): translational enhancer from the tobacco mosaic virus 5'-leader sequence (Gallie et al., 1988)
   4000..4716    +  CDS            EGFP: EGFP is a basic (constitutively fluorescent) green fluorescent protein published in 1996, derived from Aequorea victoria. It is reported to be a rapidly-maturing weak dimer with moderate acid sensitivity.
   4898..5000    +  promoter       cat promoter: promoter of the E. coli cat gene encoding chloramphenicol acetyltransferase
   5031..5333    +  CDS            ccdB: CCDB_ECOLI - Also known as G, letB, letD. Experimental evidence at protein level: Swiss-Prot protein existence level 1. Toxic component of a type II toxin-antitoxin (TA) system, functioning in plasmid maintainence. Responsible for the post- segregational killing (PSK) of plasmid-free cells, also referred to as a plasmid addiction system. Half-life of over 2 hours. Cell killing by CcdB is accompanied by filamentation, defects in chromosome and plasmid segregation, defects in cell division, formation of anucleate cells, decreased DNA synthesis and plasmid loss. Interferes with the activity of DN
   5458..5617    +  polyA_signal   CaMV poly(A) signal (fragment): cauliflower mosaic virus polyadenylation signal
