[The description below was written by a language model from this plasmid's Addgene catalogue record and pLannotate feature annotations shown in this document.]
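Description:
pNC-Amp-GFP-N is an empty plant expression backbone built on a pGEM-type cloning vector and designed for Nimble Cloning, intended for making GFP fusions to study protein subcellular localization in plants. It is a small (about 5.6 kb), high-copy plasmid carrying the ColE1/pUC-type origin, an f1 phage origin, and the β-lactamase gene for ampicillin selection in E. coli. Remnants of the pGEM cloning region remain, including flanking T7 and SP6 promoters, a lacZα fragment and lac promoter/operator elements. No T-DNA borders or plant selectable marker appear in the feature table, which suggests the vector is suited to direct DNA delivery for transient expression rather than Agrobacterium-mediated transformation, though the record does not state a delivery route.

The plant expression cassette consists of the CaMV 35S promoter followed by a fragment of the TMV Ω translational enhancer, an EGFP coding sequence, a cloning cassette, and a CaMV polyadenylation signal. The depositor describes the arrangement as "GFP-NC frame": EGFP lies upstream of the Nimble Cloning site, so an inserted gene would be expressed with GFP fused at its N-terminus. The cloning cassette contains the ccdB toxin gene driven by the cat promoter, which acts as a negative selection marker. Replacing it with the gene of interest allows only recombinant plasmids to survive in ordinary E. coli strains, while the empty vector must be propagated in a ccdB-tolerant strain, as the record indicates. The specific adapter sequences or restriction sites used for Nimble Cloning are not annotated in the feature table. The vector belongs to a system developed for high-throughput gene functional analysis in plants.
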