Addgene plasmid #193416: pNC-Amp-GFP-N
Purpose: (Empty Backbone) Nimble cloning-compatible vector for protein subcellular localization in plants
Depositing lab: Pu Yan. Depositing organization: Chinese Academy of Tropical Agricultural Sciences. Publication: A Nimble Cloning-compatible vector system for high-throughput gene functional analysis in plants. Yan P, Tuo D, Shen W, Deng H, Zhou P, Gao X. Plant Commun. 2023 Mar 13;4(2):100471. doi: 10.1016/j.xplc.2022.100471. Epub 2022 Nov 9. PubMed 36352791.
Backbone
  Vector backbone: pGEM
  Vector type: Plant Expression
Growth in bacteria
  Bacterial resistance: Ampicillin, 100 μg/mL
  Growth temperature: 37°C
  Growth strain: ccdB Survival
  Copy number: High Copy
Gene/Insert
  Gene/Insert name: None
Terms and licenses: Academic/Nonprofit Terms; Industry Terms: Not Available to Industry
Depositor comments: GFP-NC frame
How to cite: pNC-Amp-GFP-N was a gift from Pu Yan (Addgene plasmid # 193416 ; http://n2t.net/addgene:193416 ; RRID:Addgene_193416)
